>Addgene plasmid #158885 | JGI_017961 | addgene full sequence | sequence record 317613 | Addgene NGS Result
CACCAGTGAGACGGGCAACAGCTGATTGCCCTTCACCGCCTGGCCCTGAGAGAGTTGCAGCAAGCGGTCC
ACGCTGGTTTGCCCCAGCAGGCGAAAATCCTGTTTGATGGTGGTTAACGGCGGGATATAACATGAGCTGT
CTTCGGTATCGTCGTATCCCACTACCGAGATATCCGCACCAACGCGCAGCCCGGACTCGGTAATGGCGCG
CATTGCGCCCAGCGCCATCTGATCGTTGGCAACCAGCATCGCAGTGGGAACGATGCCCTCATTCAGCATT
TGCATGGTTTGTTGAAAACCGGACATGGCACTCCAGTCGCCTTCCCGTTCCGCTATCGGCTGAATTTGAT
TGCGAGTGAGATATTTATGCCAGCCAGCCAGACGCAGACGCGCCGAGACAGAACTTAATGGGCCCGCTAA
CAGCGCGATTTGCTGGTGACCCAATGCGACCAGATGCTCCACGCCCAGTCGCGTACCGTCTTCATGGGAG
AAAATAATACTGTTGATGGGTGTCTGGTCAGAGACATCAAGAAATAACGCCGGAACATTAGTGCAGGCAG
CTTCCACAGCAATGGCATCCTGGTCATCCAGCGGATAGTTAATGATCAGCCCACTGACGCGTTGCGCGAG
AAGATTGTGCACCGCCGCTTTACAGGCTTCGACGCCGCTTCGTTCTACCATCGACACCACCACGCTGGCA
CCCAGTTGATCGGCGCGAGATTTAATCGCCGCGACAATTTGCGACGGCGCGTGCAGGGCCAGACTGGAGG
TGGCAACGCCAATCAGCAACGACTGTTTGCCCGCCAGTTGTTGTGCCACGCGGTTGGGAATGTAATTCAG
CTCCGCCATCGCCGCTTCCACTTTTTCCCGCGTTTTCGCAGAAACGTGGCTGGCCTGGTTCACCACGCGG
GAAACGGTCTGATAAGAGACACCGGCATACTCTGCGACATCGTATAACGTTACTGGTTTCACATTCACCA
CCCTGAATTGACTCTCTTCCGGGCGCTATCATGCCATACCGCGAAAGGTTTTGCGCCATTCGATGGTGTC
CGGGATCTCGACGCTCTCCCTTATGCGACTCCTGCATTAGGAAGCAGCCCAGTAGTAGGTTGAGGCCGTT
GAGCACCGCCGCCGCAAGGAATGGTGCATGCAAGGAGATGGCGCCCAACAGTCCCCCGGCCACGGGGCCT
GCCACCATACCCACGCCGAAACAAGCGCTCATGAGCCCGAAGTGGCGAGCCCGATCTTCCCCATCGGTGA
TGTCGGCGATATAGGCGCCAGCAACCGCACCTGTGGCGCCGGTGATGCCGGCCACGATGCGTCCGGCGTA
GAGGATCGAGATCTCGATCCCGCGAAATTAATACGACTCACTATAGGGGAATTGTGAGCGGATAACAATT
CCCCTCTAGAAATAATTTTGTTTAACTTTAAGAAGGAGATATACCATGGGCAGCAGCCATCATCATCATC
ATCACAGCAGCGGCCTGGTGCCGCGCGGCAGCCATATGCGCGCTGCCCAACGGTACGATGACGTCGTGAT
AACCGGCCTGGCGCATGTCGATGCTCCGCACGTGGTGACGTCCACAGAACTCGAAGATCGCTTAGCAGGT
ACCCTGGGTCGTCTTCGGATCACCCCAGGCCTGCTGGAGAAGTTGTCAGGTATTGTGGAACGTCGGGTTT
GGGATGACGGAACGATGCCTTCGGAGGTTGCTGCACGCGCAGGAGAAAAAGCCCTGGCCGCTAGCGGGAT
TGATCGTGACGACATTGGTATTCTAATAAACACTAGTGTATCTCGGGATCATCTTGAACCCTCTACAGCG
TCCATCGTGCACGGTCGCATGGAGCTGTCACCGGAGGCGGGTAATTTTGACTTAGGTAATGCTTGCCTGG
GGTTTTTAAACGGTATGAATGTGGTGGCCACGATGATAGGGGCTGGCGAGATCGATCATGGGCTGGTAGT
TGCAGGGGAAACCAGTAGATTCGCAATGGAGTCTACCATAGCCCGCTTGGCGGGTGATGATGCTACCAGA
AAAATGTTCCATCAGCAGTTTGCCACCCTCACGGTTGGCAGCGGAGCAGTGGCGATGGTTCTGAGTCGCG
GCACATCGGGTCATCGTTTCTTAGGTGGTCTAGGTCGAGCATCAACGATGGGCAACTCGGAACTTTGCGT
CGGACAGGCGGATGAGATGCGTACAGATAGTGGTGGCCTTTTAGCTGCAGGAATGGAGCTGGCTGGTCGG
GCCTGGAAAGACGCGGTTTCTGCGTTCGATTGGGATACGGATAGTTATGACGTGTACTGTCTGCATCAGG
TGTCAAAAGTACATACACGTGCAGTGGCCGATCAGCTAGGACTGGACATTGCACGCTTTCCTTCACAGTT
TCCACGGTTTGGTAACATCGGTCCCGCCGGCGTGCCAACAGTATTGTCAAAAGCCGTTGAAGATGGAACC
GTGACGGATGGCTCACGCGTTATGTTGATGGGCGTCGGCTCTGGCATCAATGCCGCGGCGGCAGAAGTTA
TTTGGTAACTCGAGCACCACCACCACCACCACTGAGATCCGGCTGCTAACAAAGCCCGAAAGGAAGCTGA
GTTGGCTGCTGCCACCGCTGAGCAATAACTAGCATAACCCCTTGGGGCCTCTAAACGGGTCTTGAGGGGT
TTTTTGCTGAAAGGAGGAACTATATCCGGATTGGCGAATGGG
[124 nt withheld, positions 2703-2826]
C
[91 nt withheld, positions 2828-2918]
A
[49 nt withheld, positions 2920-2968]
CCTTTGACGTTGGAGTCCACGTTCTTT
[37 nt withheld, positions 2996-3032]
ACCCTATCTCGGTCTATTCTTTTGATTTATAAGGGATTTTGCCGATTTCGGCCTATTGGTTAAAAAATGA
GCTGATTTAACAAAAATTTAACGCGAATTTTAACAAAATATTAACGCTTACAATTTAGGTGGCACTTTTC
GGGGAAATGTGCGCGGAACCCCTATTTGTTTATTTTTCTAAATACATTCAAATATGTATCCGCTCATGAA
TTAATTCTTAGAAAAACTCATCGAGCATCAAATGAAACTGCAATTTATTCATATCAGGATTATCAATACC
ATATTTTTGAAAAAGCCGTTTCTGTAATGAAGGAGAAAACTCACCGAGGCAGTTCCATAGGATGGCAAGA
TCCTGGTATCGGTCTGCGATTCCGACTCGTCCAACATCAATACAACCTATTAATTTCCCCTCGTCAAAAA
TAAGGTTATCAAGTGAGAAATCACCATGAGTGACGACTGAATCCGGTGAGAATGGCAAAAGTTTATGCAT
TTCTTTCCAGACTTGTTCAACAGGCCAGCCATTACGCTCGTCATCAAAATCACTCGCATCAACCAAACCG
TTATTCATTCGTGATTGCGCCTGAGCGAGACGAAATACGCGATCGCTGTTAAAAGGACAATTACAAACAG
GAATCGAATGCAACCGGCGCAGGAACACTGCCAGCGCATCAACAATATTTTCACCTGAATCAGGATATTC
TTCTAATACCTGGAATGCTGTTTTCCCGGGGATCGCAGTGGTGAGTAACCATGCATCATCAGGAGTACGG
ATAAAATGCTTGATGGTCGGAAGAGGCATAAATTCCGTCAGCCAGTTTAGTCTGACCATCTCATCTGTAA
CATCATTGGCAACGCTACCTTTGCCATGTTTCAGAAACAACTCTGGCGCATCGGGCTTCCCATACAATCG
ATAGATTGTCGCACCTGATTGCCCGACATTATCGCGAGCCCATTTATACCCATATAAATCAGCATCCATG
TTGGAATTTAATCGCGGCCTAGAGCAAGACGTTTCCCGTTGAATATGGCTCATAACACCCCTTGTATTAC
TGTTTATGTAAGCAGACAGTTTTATTGTTCATGACCAAAATCCCTTAACGTGAGTTTTCGTTCCACTGAG
CGTCAGACCCCGTAGAAAAGATCAAAGGATCTTCTTGAGATCCTTTTTTTCTGCGCGTAATCTGCTGCTT
GCAAACAAAAAAACCACCGCTACCAGCGGTGGTTTGTTTGCCGGATCAAGAGCTACCAACTCTTTTTCCG
AAGGTAACTGGCTTCAGCAGAGCGCAGATACCAAATACTGTCCTTCTAGTGTAGCCGTAGTTAGGCCACC
ACTTCAAGAACTCTGTAGCACCGCCTACATACCTCGCTCTGCTAATCCTGTTACCAGTGGCTGCTGCCAG
TGGCGATAAGTCGTGTCTTACCGGGTTGGACTCAAGACGATAGTTACCGGATAAGGCGCAGCGGTCGGGC
TGAACGGGGGGTTCGTGCACACAGCCCAGCTTGGAGCGAACGACCTACACCGAACTGAGATACCTACAGC
GTGAGCTATGAGAAAGCGCCACGCTTCCCGAAGGGAGAAAGGCGGACAGGTATCCGGTAAGCGGCAGGGT
CGGAACAGGAGAGCGCACGAGGGAGCTTCCAGGGGGAAACGCCTGGTATCTTTATAGTCCTGTCGGGTTT
CGCCACCTCTGACTTGAGCGTCGATTTTTGTGATGCTCGTCAGGGGGGCGGAGCCTATGGAAAAACGCCA
GCAACGCGGCCTTTTTACGGTTCCTGGCCTTTTGCTGGCCTTTTGCTCACATGTTCTTTCCTGCGTTATC
CCCTGATTCTGTGGATAACCGTATTACCGCCTTTGAGTGAGCTGATACCGCTCGCCGCAGCCGAACGACC
GAGCGCAGCGAGTCAGTGAGCGAGGAAGCGGAAGAGCGCCTGATGCGGTATTTTCTCCTTACGCATCTGT
GCGGTATTTCACACCGCAATGGTGCACTCTCAGTACAATCTGCTCTGATGCCGCATAGTTAAGCCAGTAT
ACACTCCGCTATCGCTACGTGACTGGGTCATGGCTGCGCCCCGACACCCGCCAACACCCGCTGACGCGCC
CTGACGGGCTTGTCTGCTCCCGGCATCCGCTTACAGACAAGCTGTGACCGTCTCCGGGAGCTGCATGTGT
CAGAGGTTTTCACCGTCATCACCGAAACGCGCGAGGCAGCTGCGGTAAAGCTCATCAGCGTGGTCGTGAA
GCGATTCACAGATGTCTGCCTGTTCATCCGCGTCCAGCTCGTTGAGTTTCTCCAGAAGCGTTAATGTCTG
GCTTCTGATAAAGCGGGCCATGTTAAGGGCGGTTTTTTCCTGTTTGGTCACTGATGCCTCCGTGTAAGGG
GGATTTCTGTTCATGGGGGTAATGATACCGATGAAACGAGAGAGGATGCTCACGATACGGGTTACTGATG
ATGAACATGCCCGGTTACTGGAACGTTGTGAGGGTAAACAACTGGCGGTATGGATGCGGCGGGACCAGAG
AAAAATCACTCAGGGTCAATGCCAGCGCTTCGTTAATACAGATGTAGGTGTTCCACAGGGTAGCCAGCAG
CATCCTGCGATGCAGATCCGGAACATAATGGTGCAGGGCGCTGACTTCCGCGTTTCCAGACTTTACGAAA
CACGGAAACCGAAGACCATTCATGTTGTTGCTCAGGTCGCAGACGTTTTGCAGCAGCAGTCGCTTCACGT
TCGCTCGCGTATCGGTGATTCATTCTGCTAACCAGTAAGGCAACCCCGCCAGCCTAGCCGGGTCCTCAAC
GACAGGAGCACGATCATGCGCACCCGTGGGGCCGCCATGCCGGCGATAATGGCCTGCTTCTCGCCGAAAC
GTTTGGTGGCGGGACCAGTGACGAAGGCTTGAGCGAGGGCGTGCAAGATTCCGAATACCGCAAGCGACAG
GCCGATCATCGTCGCGCTCCAGCGAAAGCGGTCCTCGCCGAAAATGACCCAGAGCGCTGCCGGCACCTGT
CCTACGAGTTGCATGATAAAGAAGACAGTCATAAGTGCGGCGACGATAGTCATGCCCCGCGCCCACCGGA
AGGAGCTGACTGGGTTGAAGGCTCTCAAGGGCATCGGTCGAGATCCCGGTGCCTAATGAGTGAGCTAACT
TACATTAATTGCGTTGCGCTCACTGCCCGCTTTCCAGTCGGGAAACCTGTCGTGCCAGCTGCATTAATGA
ATCGGCCAACGCGCGGGGAGAGGCGGTTTGCGTATTGGGCGCCAGGGTGGTTTTTCTTTT
Features (pLannotate 1.2.2; 20 found; start..end, strand, type, name):
    973..1050    -  promoter       lacI promoter: lacI
   1058..1337    -  CDS            TcR (fragment): tetracycline efflux protein; tet; confers resistance to tetracycline
   1359..1377    +  promoter       T7 promoter: promoter for bacteriophage T7 RNA polymerase
   1378..1402    +  protein_bind   lac operator: The lac repressor binds to the lac operator to inhibit transcription in E. coli. This inhibition can be relieved by adding lactose or isopropyl-β-D-thiogalactopyranoside (IPTG). lac repressor encoded by lacI
   1417..1439    +  RBS            RBS: efficient ribosome binding site from bacteriophage T7 gene 10 (Olins and Rangwala, 1989)
   1458..1474    +  CDS            capTEV™ (fragment): composite tag for in vivo biotinylation, TEV protease cleavage, and 6xHis tagging
   1485..1502    +  CDS            thrombin site: thrombin recognition and cleavage site
   2535..2552    +  CDS            9xHis (fragment): 9xHis affinity tag
   2562..2611    +  CDS            SET1 (fragment): solubility-enhancement tag derived from T7 phage gene 10B
   2619..2666    +  terminator     T7 terminator: transcription terminator for bacteriophage T7 RNA polymerase
   2703..3131    +  rep_origin     f1 ori (sequence partly withheld): f1 bacteriophage origin of replication; arrow indicates direction of (+) strand synthesis
   3184..3241    +  promoter       AmpR promoter (fragment): bla
   3250..4065    -  CDS            KanR: aminoglycoside phosphotransferase; aph(3')-Ia; confers resistance to kanamycin in bacteria or G418 (Geneticin®) in eukaryotes
   4187..4775    +  rep_origin     ori: high-copy-number ColE1/pMB1/pBR322/pUC origin of replication
   4961..5100    -  misc_feature   bom: basis of mobility region from pBR322
   5202..5393    -  CDS            rop: Rop protein, which maintains plasmids at low copy number; rop
   5410..5790    +  CDS            YPB1_ECOLX: Protein predicted: Swiss-Prot protein existence level 4. From Escherichia coli.
   5862..6153    -  CDS            TcR (fragment): tetracycline efflux protein; tet; confers resistance to tetracycline
   6168..6189    -  protein_bind   CAP binding site: CAP binding activates transcription in the presence of cAMP. E. coli catabolite activator protein
   6202..972     -  CDS            lacI (across the origin): lac repressor; lacI; The lac repressor binds to the lac operator to inhibit transcription in E. coli. This inhibition can be relieved by adding lactose or isopropyl-β-D-thiogalactopyranoside (IPTG).
