[The description below was written by a language model from this plasmid's Addgene catalogue record and pLannotate feature annotations shown in this document.]
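Description:
JGI_017961 is a bacterial expression plasmid built on the pET28b backbone, carrying a synthetic open reading frame designated WP_026204600_1 that was inserted by Gibson assembly into the NdeI/XhoI-opened vector. It belongs to a large synthetic-biology collection deposited under the theme of hydrocarbon structures for fuels and chemicals. The record does not state what protein the insert encodes or its source organism beyond listing it as synthetic. The feature table leaves the roughly 1 kb interval between the thrombin site and the downstream His tag unannotated, and this is where the insert presumably lies.

The expression cassette follows the standard pET design. A T7 promoter is followed by a lac operator and the strong phage T7 gene 10 ribosome binding site, and the cassette ends in a T7 terminator. The plasmid-borne lacI gene, with its own promoter, supplies repressor, so transcription stays low until it is induced with IPTG in a host that provides T7 RNA polymerase. Upstream of the insert, the annotation shows a His-tag-like fragment (reported as a partial match to a composite tag) and a thrombin cleavage site. This is consistent with the removable N-terminal His tag of pET28. A second His-tag match lies downstream of the insert, and whether it is translated depends on the presence of a stop codon, which the record does not specify.

The plasmid is selected with kanamycin through the aph(3')-Ia gene. It replicates from a pBR322-type ColE1 origin accompanied by bom and rop, although the catalogue lists it as high copy. An f1 origin is also present. The short TcR, AmpR promoter and solubility-tag fragments look like backbone remnants or partial annotation matches rather than functional elements. The likely use is recombinant production and affinity purification of the encoded protein in E. coli.
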