Addgene plasmid #158885: JGI_017961
Purpose: Hydrocarbon Structures for Fuels and Chemicals
Depositing lab: Joint Genome Institute.
Backbone
  Vector backbone: pET28b
  Vector type: Synthetic Biology
Growth in bacteria
  Bacterial resistance: Kanamycin, 50 μg/mL
  Growth temperature: 37°C
  Growth strain: Top10
  Copy number: High Copy
Gene/Insert
  Gene/Insert name: WP_026204600_1 (alt name: Batch220_p027)
  Species: Synthetic
  Cloning method: Gibson Cloning
Terms and licenses: Academic/Nonprofit Terms; Industry Terms: Not Available to Industry
Depositor comments: pET28b_NdeIXhoI vector with WP_026204600_1 insert, JGI ICE Registry: https://registry.jgi.doe.gov/entry/17961
How to cite: JGI_017961 was a gift from Joint Genome Institute (Addgene plasmid # 158885 ; http://n2t.net/addgene:158885 ; RRID:Addgene_158885)
