>Addgene plasmid #158885 | JGI_017961 | depositor partial sequence | sequence record 306595 | gene insert with vector overlaps
AGCAGCGGCCTGGTGCCGCGCGGCAGCCATATGCGCGCTGCCCAACGGTACGATGACGTCGTGATAACCG
GCCTGGCGCATGTCGATGCTCCGCACGTGGTGACGTCCACAGAACTCGAAGATCGCTTAGCAGGTACCCT
GGGTCGTCTTCGGATCACCCCAGGCCTGCTGGAGAAGTTGTCAGGTATTGTGGAACGTCGGGTTTGGGAT
GACGGAACGATGCCTTCGGAGGTTGCTGCACGCGCAGGAGAAAAAGCCCTGGCCGCTAGCGGGATTGATC
GTGACGACATTGGTATTCTAATAAACACTAGTGTATCTCGGGATCATCTTGAACCCTCTACAGCGTCCAT
CGTGCACGGTCGCATGGAGCTGTCACCGGAGGCGGGTAATTTTGACTTAGGTAATGCTTGCCTGGGGTTT
TTAAACGGTATGAATGTGGTGGCCACGATGATAGGGGCTGGCGAGATCGATCATGGGCTGGTAGTTGCAG
GGGAAACCAGTAGATTCGCAATGGAGTCTACCATAGCCCGCTTGGCGGGTGATGATGCTACCAGAAAAAT
GTTCCATCAGCAGTTTGCCACCCTCACGGTTGGCAGCGGAGCAGTGGCGATGGTTCTGAGTCGCGGCACA
TCGGGTCATCGTTTCTTAGGTGGTCTAGGTCGAGCATCAACGATGGGCAACTCGGAACTTTGCGTCGGAC
AGGCGGATGAGATGCGTACAGATAGTGGTGGCCTTTTAGCTGCAGGAATGGAGCTGGCTGGTCGGGCCTG
GAAAGACGCGGTTTCTGCGTTCGATTGGGATACGGATAGTTATGACGTGTACTGTCTGCATCAGGTGTCA
AAAGTACATACACGTGCAGTGGCCGATCAGCTAGGACTGGACATTGCACGCTTTCCTTCACAGTTTCCAC
GGTTTGGTAACATCGGTCCCGCCGGCGTGCCAACAGTATTGTCAAAAGCCGTTGAAGATGGAACCGTGAC
GGATGGCTCACGCGTTATGTTGATGGGCGTCGGCTCTGGCATCAATGCCGCGGCGGCAGAAGTTATTTGG
TAACTCGAGCACCACCACCACCACCACTGAGATCCG
